Addgene plasmid #203234: B*50:01:01
Purpose: Overexpress HLA allele
Depositing lab: Derin Keskin & Catherine Wu. Depositing organization: Dana-Farber Cancer Institute. Publication: A large peptidome dataset improves HLA class I epitope prediction across most of the human population. Sarkizova S, Klaeger S, Le PM, Li LW, Oliveira G, Keshishian H, Hartigan CR, Zhang W, Braun DA, Ligon KL, Bachireddy P, Zervantonakis IK, Rosenbluth JM, Ouspenskaia T, Law T, Justesen S, Stevens J, Lane WJ, Eisenhaure T, Lan Zhang G, Clauser KR, Hacohen N, Carr SA, Wu CJ, Keskin DB. Nat Biotechnol. 2020 Feb;38(2):199-209. doi: 10.1038/s41587-019-0322-9. Epub 2019 Dec 16. PubMed 31844290.
Backbone
  Vector backbone: pcDNA-3
  Vector type: Mammalian Expression
Growth in bacteria
  Bacterial resistance: Ampicillin, 100 μg/mL
  Growth temperature: 37°C
  Growth strain: NEB Stable
  Copy number: High Copy
Gene/Insert
  Gene/Insert name: B*50:01:01
  Species: H. sapiens (human)
  Entrez Gene: HLA-B (a.k.a. AS, B-4901, HLAB)
  Cloning method: Restriction Enzyme; 5′ cloning site BamHI (unknown if destroyed); 3′ cloning site EcoRI (unknown if destroyed)
  Sequencing primers: 5′ unknown
Terms and licenses: Academic/Nonprofit Terms; Industry Terms: Not Available to Industry
Depositor comments: Shortname from TIGL: K06
How to cite: B*50:01:01 was a gift from Derin Keskin & Catherine Wu (Addgene plasmid # 203234 ; http://n2t.net/addgene:203234 ; RRID:Addgene_203234)
