[The description below was written by a language model from this plasmid's Addgene catalogue record and pLannotate feature annotations shown in this document.]
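Description:
B*50:01:01 is a mammalian expression plasmid built on the pcDNA-3 backbone that carries the coding sequence of the human HLA class I allele HLA-B*50:01:01, cloned between BamHI and EcoRI sites. The sequenced record is 6,452 nt. In it, an HLA-B open reading frame of about 1.1 kb sits downstream of the human cytomegalovirus immediate-early enhancer and promoter and is followed by the bovine growth hormone polyadenylation signal, an arrangement that gives strong constitutive expression of the heavy chain in transfected mammalian cells. A T7 promoter lies between the CMV promoter and the insert and can serve for in vitro transcription or as a sequencing primer site. No epitope tag or reporter is annotated on the insert. The automated annotation matched the insert to the generic HLA-B protein entry, and the allele note it quotes refers to a different allele, so the allele identity rests on the catalogue fields rather than the feature table.

For stable selection in mammalian cells, the plasmid carries a neomycin phosphotransferase gene driven by the SV40 enhancer/early promoter and terminated by the SV40 poly(A) signal, conferring G418 resistance. Propagation in E. coli relies on a high-copy ColE1/pUC-type origin and the β-lactamase gene for ampicillin selection, and an f1 origin allows single-stranded DNA production. Short annotated fragments (truncated HIV-1 LTR, ble, lacI, lac promoter/operator, bom) appear to be backbone remnants or partial matches rather than functional elements. The stated purpose is overexpression of this single HLA allele, and the associated publication concerns a large HLA class I peptidome dataset used to improve epitope prediction.
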