Features (pLannotate 1.2.2; 20 found; start..end, strand, type, name):
     28..80      -  misc_feature   bom (fragment): basis of mobility region from pBR322
    235..614     +  enhancer       CMV enhancer: human cytomegalovirus immediate early enhancer
    615..818     +  promoter       CMV promoter: human cytomegalovirus (CMV) immediate early promoter
    814..847     +  LTR            5' LTR (truncated) (fragment): truncated 5' long terminal repeat (LTR) from HIV-1
    863..881     +  promoter       T7 promoter: promoter for bacteriophage T7 RNA polymerase
    923..2008    +  CDS            HLA-B: HLAB_HUMAN - Also known as HLAB. Experimental evidence at protein level: Swiss-Prot protein existence level 1. Allele B*67:01: Displays peptides sharing a common signature motif, namely a Pro residue at position 2 and Leu anchor residue at the C-terminus. From Homo sapiens (Human).
   2049..2273    +  polyA_signal   bGH poly(A) signal: bovine growth hormone polyadenylation signal
   2277..2298    +  promoter       SV40 promoter (fragment): SV40 enhancer and early promoter
   2319..2747    +  rep_origin     f1 ori (sequence partly withheld): f1 bacteriophage origin of replication; arrow indicates direction of (+) strand synthesis
   2761..3090    +  promoter       SV40 promoter: SV40 enhancer and early promoter
   3157..3948    +  CDS            neo: KKA2_KLEPN - Also known as kan, nptII. Experimental evidence at protein level: Swiss-Prot protein existence level 1. Resistance to kanamycin, neomycin, paromomycin, ribostamycin, butirosin and gentamicin B. From Klebsiella pneumoniae.
   3972..4130    +  CDS            ble (fragment): BLE_KLEPN - Experimental evidence at protein level: Swiss-Prot protein existence level 1. Binding protein with a strong affinity to the bleomycin family of antibiotics. Binds to CL990; an antimitotic-antibiotic compound. From Klebsiella pneumoniae.
   4125..4246    +  polyA_signal   SV40 poly(A) signal: SV40 polyadenylation signal
   4319..4335    -  protein_bind   lac operator: The lac repressor binds to the lac operator to inhibit transcription in E. coli. This inhibition can be relieved by adding lactose or isopropyl-β-D-thiogalactopyranoside (IPTG). lac repressor encoded by lacI
   4343..4373    -  promoter       lac promoter: promoter for the E. coli lac operon
   4388..4409    -  protein_bind   CAP binding site: CAP binding activates transcription in the presence of cAMP. E. coli catabolite activator protein
   4422..4514    -  CDS            lacI (fragment): lac repressor; lacI; The lac repressor binds to the lac operator to inhibit transcription in E. coli. This inhibition can be relieved by adding lactose or isopropyl-β-D-thiogalactopyranoside (IPTG).
   4697..5285    -  rep_origin     ori: high-copy-number ColE1/pMB1/pBR322/pUC origin of replication
   5456..6316    -  CDS            AmpR: β-lactamase; bla; confers resistance to ampicillin, carbenicillin, and related antibiotics
   6317..6421    -  promoter       AmpR promoter: bla
>Addgene plasmid #203234 | B*50:01:01 | addgene full sequence | sequence record 399775 | Addgene NGS Result
GACGGATCGGGAGATCTCCCGATCCCCTATGGTGCACTCTCAGTACAATCTGCTCTGATGCCGCATAGTT
AAGCCAGTATCTGCTCCCTGCTTGTGTGTTGGAGGTCGCTGAGTAGTGCGCGAGCAAAATTTAAGCTACA
ACAAGGCAAGGCTTGACCGACAATTGCATGAAGAATCTGCTTAGGGTTAGGCGTTTTGCGCTGCTTCGCG
ATGTACGGGCCAGATATACGCGTTGACATTGATTATTGACTAGTTATTAATAGTAATCAATTACGGGGTC
ATTAGTTCATAGCCCATATATGGAGTTCCGCGTTACATAACTTACGGTAAATGGCCCGCCTGGCTGACCG
CCCAACGACCCCCGCCCATTGACGTCAATAATGACGTATGTTCCCATAGTAACGCCAATAGGGACTTTCC
ATTGACGTCAATGGGTGGAGTATTTACGGTAAACTGCCCACTTGGCAGTACATCAAGTGTATCATATGCC
AAGTACGCCCCCTATTGACGTCAATGACGGTAAATGGCCCGCCTGGCATTATGCCCAGTACATGACCTTA
TGGGACTTTCCTACTTGGCAGTACATCTACGTATTAGTCATCGCTATTACCATGGTGATGCGGTTTTGGC
AGTACATCAATGGGCGTGGATAGCGGTTTGACTCACGGGGATTTCCAAGTCTCCACCCCATTGACGTCAA
TGGGAGTTTGTTTTGGCACCAAAATCAACGGGACTTTCCAAAATGTCGTAACAACTCCGCCCCATTGACG
CAAATGGGCGGTAGGCGTGTACGGTGGGAGGTCTATATAAGCAGAGCTCTCTGGCTAACTAGAGAACCCA
CTGCTTACTGGCTTATCGAAATTAATACGACTCACTATAGGGAGACCCAAGCTGGCTAGCGTTTAAACTT
AAGCTTGCCACCATGCGGGTCACGGCACCCCGAACCGTCCTCCTGCTGCTCTCGGCGGCCCTGGCCCTGA
CCGAGACCTGGGCCGGCTCCCACTCCATGAGGTATTTCCACACCGCCATGTCCCGGCCCGGCCGCGGGGA
GCCCCGCTTCATCACCGTGGGCTACGTGGACGACACGCTGTTCGTGAGGTTCGACAGCGACGCCACGAGT
CCGAGGAAGGAGCCGCGGGCGCCATGGATAGAGCAGGAGGGGCCGGAGTATTGGGACCGGGAGACACAGA
TCTCCAAGACCAACACACAGACTTACCGAGAGAGCCTGCGGAACCTGCGCGGCTACTACAACCAGAGCGA
GGCCGGGTCTCACACTTGGCAGAGGATGTATGGCTGCGACCTGGGGCCCGACGGGCGCCTCCTCCGCGGG
TATAACCAGTTAGCCTACGACGGCAAGGATTACATCGCCCTGAACGAGGACCTGAGCTCCTGGACCGCGG
CGGACACCGCGGCTCAGATCACCCAGCGCAAGTGGGAGGCGGCCCGTGAGGCGGAGCAGCTGAGAGCCTA
CCTGGAGGGCCTGTGCGTGGAGTGGCTCCGCAGATACCTGGAGAACGGGAAGGAGACGCTGCAGCGCGCG
GACCCCCCAAAGACACATGTGACCCACCACCCCATCTCTGACCATGAGGCCACCCTGAGGTGCTGGGCCC
TGGGCTTCTACCCTGCGGAGATCACACTGACCTGGCAGCGGGATGGCGAGGACCAAACTCAGGACACCGA
GCTTGTGGAGACCAGACCAGCAGGAGATAGAACCTTCCAGAAGTGGGCAGCTGTGGTGGTGCCTTCTGGA
GAAGAGCAGAGATACACATGCCATGTACAGCATGAGGGGCTGCCGAAGCCCCTCACCCTGAGATGGGAGC
CATCTTCCCAGTCCACCATCCCCATCGTGGGCATTGTTGCTGGCCTGGCTGTCCTAGCAGTTGTGGTCAT
CGGAGCTGTGGTCGCTACTGTGATGTGTAGGAGGAAGAGCTCAGGTGGAAAAGGAGGGAGCTACTCTCAG
GCTGCGTCCAGCGACAGTGCCCAGGGCTCTGATGTGTCTCTCACAGCTTGATCTAGAGGGCCCGTTTAAA
CCCGCTGATCAGCCTCGACTGTGCCTTCTAGTTGCCAGCCATCTGTTGTTTGCCCCTCCCCCGTGCCTTC
CTTGACCCTGGAAGGTGCCACTCCCACTGTCCTTTCCTAATAAAATGAGGAAATTGCATCGCATTGTCTG
AGTAGGTGTCATTCTATTCTGGGGGGTGGGGTGGGGCAGGACAGCAAGGGGGAGGATTGGGAAGACAATA
GCAGGCATGCTGGGGATGCGGTGGGCTCTATGGCTTCTGAGGCGGAAAGAACCAGCTGGGGCTCTAGGGG
GTATCCCC
[124 nt withheld, positions 2319-2442]
C
[91 nt withheld, positions 2444-2534]
A
[49 nt withheld, positions 2536-2584]
CCTTTGACGTTGGAGTCCACGTTCTTT
[37 nt withheld, positions 2612-2648]
ACCCTATCTCGGTCTATTCTTTTGATTTATAAGGGATTTTGCCGATTTCGGCCTATTGGTTAAAAAATGA
GCTGATTTAACAAAAATTTAACGCGAATTAATTCTGTGGAATGTGTGTCAGTTAGGGTGTGGAAAGTCCC
CAGGCTCCCCAGCAGGCAGAAGTATGCAAAGCATGCATCTCAATTAGTCAGCAACCAGGTGTGGAAAGTC
CCCAGGCTCCCCAGCAGGCAGAAGTATGCAAAGCATGCATCTCAATTAGTCAGCAACCATAGTCCCGCCC
CTAACTCCGCCCATCCCGCCCCTAACTCCGCCCAGTTCCGCCCATTCTCCGCCCCATGGCTGACTAATTT
TTTTTATTTATGCAGAGGCCGAGGCCGCCTCTGCCTCTGAGCTATTCCAGAAGTAGTGAGGAGGCTTTTT
TGGAGGCCTAGGCTTTTGCAAAAAGCTCCCGGGAGCTTGTATATCCATTTTCGGATCTGATCAAGAGACA
GGATGAGGATCGTTTCGCATGATTGAACAAGATGGATTGCACGCAGGTTCTCCGGCCGCTTGGGTGGAGA
GGCTATTCGGCTATGACTGGGCACAACAGACAATCGGCTGCTCTGATGCCGCCGTGTTCCGGCTGTCAGC
GCAGGGGCGCCCGGTTCTTTTTGTCAAGACCGACCTGTCCGGTGCCCTGAATGAACTGCAGGACGAGGCA
GCGCGGCTATCGTGGCTGGCCACGACGGGCGTTCCTTGCGCAGCTGTGCTCGACGTTGTCACTGAAGCGG
GAAGGGACTGGCTGCTATTGGGCGAAGTGCCGGGGCAGGATCTCCTGTCATCTCACCTTGCTCCTGCCGA
GAAAGTATCCATCATGGCTGATGCAATGCGGCGGCTGCATACGCTTGATCCGGCTACCTGCCCATTCGAC
CACCAAGCGAAACATCGCATCGAGCGAGCACGTACTCGGATGGAAGCCGGTCTTGTCGATCAGGATGATC
TGGACGAAGAGCATCAGGGGCTCGCGCCAGCCGAACTGTTCGCCAGGCTCAAGGCGCGCATGCCCGACGG
CGAGGATCTCGTCGTGACCCATGGCGATGCCTGCTTGCCGAATATCATGGTGGAAAATGGCCGCTTTTCT
GGATTCATCGACTGTGGCCGGCTGGGTGTGGCGGACCGCTATCAGGACATAGCGTTGGCTACCCGTGATA
TTGCTGAAGAGCTTGGCGGCGAATGGGCTGACCGCTTCCTCGTGCTTTACGGTATCGCCGCTCCCGATTC
GCAGCGCATCGCCTTCTATCGCCTTCTTGACGAGTTCTTCTGAGCGGGACTCTGGGGTTCGAAATGACCG
ACCAAGCGACGCCCAACCTGCCATCACGAGATTTCGATTCCACCGCCGCCTTCTATGAAAGGTTGGGCTT
CGGAATCGTTTTCCGGGACGCCGGCTGGATGATCCTCCAGCGCGGGGATCTCATGCTGGAGTTCTTCGCC
CACCCCAACTTGTTTATTGCAGCTTATAATGGTTACAAATAAAGCAATAGCATCACAAATTTCACAAATA
AAGCATTTTTTTCACTGCATTCTAGTTGTGGTTTGTCCAAACTCATCAATGTATCTTATCATGTCTGTAT
ACCGTCGACCTCTAGCTAGAGCTTGGCGTAATCATGGTCATAGCTGTTTCCTGTGTGAAATTGTTATCCG
CTCACAATTCCACACAACATACGAGCCGGAAGCATAAAGTGTAAAGCCTGGGGTGCCTAATGAGTGAGCT
AACTCACATTAATTGCGTTGCGCTCACTGCCCGCTTTCCAGTCGGGAAACCTGTCGTGCCAGCTGCATTA
ATGAATCGGCCAACGCGCGGGGAGAGGCGGTTTGCGTATTGGGCGCTCTTCCGCTTCCTCGCTCACTGAC
TCGCTGCGCTCGGTCGTTCGGCTGCGGCGAGCGGTATCAGCTCACTCAAAGGCGGTAATACGGTTATCCA
CAGAATCAGGGGATAACGCAGGAAAGAACATGTGAGCAAAAGGCCAGCAAAAGGCCAGGAACCGTAAAAA
GGCCGCGTTGCTGGCGTTTTTCCATAGGCTCCGCCCCCCTGACGAGCATCACAAAAATCGACGCTCAAGT
CAGAGGTGGCGAAACCCGACAGGACTATAAAGATACCAGGCGTTTCCCCCTGGAAGCTCCCTCGTGCGCT
CTCCTGTTCCGACCCTGCCGCTTACCGGATACCTGTCCGCCTTTCTCCCTTCGGGAAGCGTGGCGCTTTC
TCATAGCTCACGCTGTAGGTATCTCAGTTCGGTGTAGGTCGTTCGCTCCAAGCTGGGCTGTGTGCACGAA
CCCCCCGTTCAGCCCGACCGCTGCGCCTTATCCGGTAACTATCGTCTTGAGTCCAACCCGGTAAGACACG
ACTTATCGCCACTGGCAGCAGCCACTGGTAACAGGATTAGCAGAGCGAGGTATGTAGGCGGTGCTACAGA
GTTCTTGAAGTGGTGGCCTAACTACGGCTACACTAGAAGAACAGTATTTGGTATCTGCGCTCTGCTGAAG
CCAGTTACCTTCGGAAAAAGAGTTGGTAGCTCTTGATCCGGCAAACAAACCACCGCTGGTAGCGGTGGTT
TTTTTGTTTGCAAGCAGCAGATTACGCGCAGAAAAAAAGGATCTCAAGAAGATCCTTTGATCTTTTCTAC
GGGGTCTGACGCTCAGTGGAACGAAAACTCACGTTAAGGGATTTTGGTCATGAGATTATCAAAAAGGATC
TTCACCTAGATCCTTTTAAATTAAAAATGAAGTTTTAAATCAATCTAAAGTATATATGAGTAAACTTGGT
CTGACAGTTACCAATGCTTAATCAGTGAGGCACCTATCTCAGCGATCTGTCTATTTCGTTCATCCATAGT
TGCCTGACTCCCCGTCGTGTAGATAACTACGATACGGGAGGGCTTACCATCTGGCCCCAGTGCTGCAATG
ATACCGCGAGACCCACGCTCACCGGCTCCAGATTTATCAGCAATAAACCAGCCAGCCGGAAGGGCCGAGC
GCAGAAGTGGTCCTGCAACTTTATCCGCCTCCATCCAGTCTATTAATTGTTGCCGGGAAGCTAGAGTAAG
TAGTTCGCCAGTTAATAGTTTGCGCAACGTTGTTGCCATTGCTACAGGCATCGTGGTGTCACGCTCGTCG
TTTGGTATGGCTTCATTCAGCTCCGGTTCCCAACGATCAAGGCGAGTTACATGATCCCCCATGTTGTGCA
AAAAAGCGGTTAGCTCCTTCGGTCCTCCGATCGTTGTCAGAAGTAAGTTGGCCGCAGTGTTATCACTCAT
GGTTATGGCAGCACTGCATAATTCTCTTACTGTCATGCCATCCGTAAGATGCTTTTCTGTGACTGGTGAG
TACTCAACCAAGTCATTCTGAGAATAGTGTATGCGGCGACCGAGTTGCTCTTGCCCGGCGTCAATACGGG
ATAATACCGCGCCACATAGCAGAACTTTAAAAGTGCTCATCATTGGAAAACGTTCTTCGGGGCGAAAACT
CTCAAGGATCTTACCGCTGTTGAGATCCAGTTCGATGTAACCCACTCGTGCACCCAACTGATCTTCAGCA
TCTTTTACTTTCACCAGCGTTTCTGGGTGAGCAAAAACAGGAAGGCAAAATGCCGCAAAAAAGGGAATAA
GGGCGACACGGAAATGTTGAATACTCATACTCTTCCTTTTTCAATATTATTGAAGCATTTATCAGGGTTA
TTGTCTCATGAGCGGATACATATTTGAATGTATTTAGAAAAATAAACAAATAGGGGTTCCGCGCACATTT
CCCCGAAAAGTGCCACCTGACGTC
