>Addgene plasmid #203234 | B*50:01:01 | depositor partial sequence | sequence record 394170 | HLA:HLA00341 B*50:01:01 1089 bp (K06)
ATGCGGGTCACGGCACCCCGAACCGTCCTCCTGCTGCTCTCGGCGGCCCTGGCCCTGACCGAGACCTGGG
CCGGCTCCCACTCCATGAGGTATTTCCACACCGCCATGTCCCGGCCCGGCCGCGGGGAGCCCCGCTTCAT
CACCGTGGGCTACGTGGACGACACGCTGTTCGTGAGGTTCGACAGCGACGCCACGAGTCCGAGGAAGGAG
CCGCGGGCGCCATGGATAGAGCAGGAGGGGCCGGAGTATTGGGACCGGGAGACACAGATCTCCAAGACCA
ACACACAGACTTACCGAGAGAGCCTGCGGAACCTGCGCGGCTACTACAACCAGAGCGAGGCCGGGTCTCA
CACTTGGCAGAGGATGTATGGCTGCGACCTGGGGCCCGACGGGCGCCTCCTCCGCGGGTATAACCAGTTA
GCCTACGACGGCAAGGATTACATCGCCCTGAACGAGGACCTGAGCTCCTGGACCGCGGCGGACACCGCGG
CTCAGATCACCCAGCGCAAGTGGGAGGCGGCCCGTGAGGCGGAGCAGCTGAGAGCCTACCTGGAGGGCCT
GTGCGTGGAGTGGCTCCGCAGATACCTGGAGAACGGGAAGGAGACGCTGCAGCGCGCGGACCCCCCAAAG
ACACATGTGACCCACCACCCCATCTCTGACCATGAGGCCACCCTGAGGTGCTGGGCCCTGGGCTTCTACC
CTGCGGAGATCACACTGACCTGGCAGCGGGATGGCGAGGACCAAACTCAGGACACCGAGCTTGTGGAGAC
CAGACCAGCAGGAGATAGAACCTTCCAGAAGTGGGCAGCTGTGGTGGTGCCTTCTGGAGAAGAGCAGAGA
TACACATGCCATGTACAGCATGAGGGGCTGCCGAAGCCCCTCACCCTGAGATGGGAGCCATCTTCCCAGT
CCACCATCCCCATCGTGGGCATTGTTGCTGGCCTGGCTGTCCTAGCAGTTGTGGTCATCGGAGCTGTGGT
CGCTACTGTGATGTGTAGGAGGAAGAGCTCAGGTGGAAAAGGAGGGAGCTACTCTCAGGCTGCGTCCAGC
GACAGTGCCCAGGGCTCTGATGTGTCTCTCACAGCTTGA
